>Addgene plasmid #11156 | pRho-DsRed | depositor full sequence | sequence record 6913 | Author sequence
GTCGACATTGATTATTGACTAGCCAGCTTCCACGTTGTCAGAAGCGTTAGCGGGTAACAAGCAAGGCCAT
GAGTTTGAGGGTCGGGGGGACAGCCTGGCCAGGGCAGGGCTGCGTGCTCTGGTCTTGACCCAGGGAGTCC
ATCGTCTGTCCCTCTGTCTGGCCACCAGGGGCGTGTTAGAATCAAACTCTTCACCTTGACCTCTTTAGCG
ATGGACCTAATCACAGGGCCAAGCACCTTGAGCAGCTGCGCCCCACCCACCCGCCACACCTGCCTGCCCC
TTGCTCCTTCCCCCCAGAGCACTTACCACCAGGCTCCCCACACAAGTCCTGATGCTGCCCGCTGCCCGGG
ACAGCAGGGCTCTGGAGCCCAGGTGGGCTGCAGCGAAGGGAGCACGTGTCTGAGCAGAGAGGTGTAGACA
TCCCAGGTGGTAAGAGGGACAGCACAAGGGAGCCTCAGCGATGGAGGTCTCAGACACTGGGATGCTTCCT
GGCCACCCTTGCGTTCCCCACCTCGGGGCCTTTGCACTGGCCGCTCTCTCTCCTTGGACAGCTCCACCCC
TTAGTGCTCCTTCCATCCTCGAGTTCTCAGAGAGGCCTTCCTGGGCGGCTCCAGGCAACTGTGTGTCGGG
AGGACGTCACCATCTGAACAGTCCCTGTGGTCGTTTGTTTCATGGTTTGTGGGGGCCCCTCCCCGCCCCC
CCAGAAGAAGGACACGTCCTACAGGCAGGGGCTTGGTCCTTCTTGTCCACTGTGTCCCCCAGAACTGAGC
GTCTTGTGTAGAACACAGTCGGTGCCAGATAAAACTCACAGCTGGACTGTGGTCATTGAGGACCCCGAAG
GCCAGGCTGCCCGCGACCCCACTTCACTCCTAGGAGGGGTCTTCACGATCCTATTGTAGATGGGGGCCCT
TGTTCGCACCCTGAGCTCGTGCTGCTGTTCTGGGATACGCCATCACGGCTTGCCGATCGCACGGCACCCG
AGGCCCACGGCCCTAACCCAGCCTGACCCCAGTCCTGGCCTCGGCCCGTGTGCTGTTCCCAGGGCCCACC
TCCCCTCCATATGGGAGTGCCCGGGACCACACCTCCTTGCTCACCGCAGGGATCTGGTGCCCGGCCAAGG
CTTGGCCCCGTTCACCTCCTGGAGACGAGGCCTTGCTTCAGGAGCCCTAAGAGCTTCTGTCCCCTCCCCG
CTTTGGTTCCCTCTGCCCTGGTCCCTTCCTCCACCATCGCTCCCTTCAGCTCATCCTTGAGGGCTTTTGA
GCCACCTTCCTCTCCCCAAGATCTGCCCAAGTTCCCCTGGATAAAGCCCTGGCACTAAGCCCCACCCCAG
CTGACCCTAGCCCACGAGGGCCCACATCCCAGATGGGCCTCGGGCCTTCACCGGGCCTCTGTCTTCAGTC
TATGCTGACTTCCCCACTTGGCAACCTGGCAAAGTGCCCCCCTCCCTCAACACATTGTCCCCCTGGACGT
CTCTGCAGATAGGTGGCCTCCCCGCCCCGGGTCCAGAGCGGGTCTTCCCACACGGAAGTCCTCCTCAGCC
CATAAGCTCCTCCTTCCTGGAGCCTCGGGTGCCCCAGTGGCCTGCACATAAATGTCGGTTTGAACAAGTG
AGTGAGTGAACTCCAGTTCAAGGGAACAAATGCTTTTTGAGCTCCTGGGCAACGGGGGCTTGTGTCCGGT
CCCCGGAGCGCCCCGCTGCACTTGTGAAGCTCACGACCTGGCCGGTGGGCACTGTCAGTGTGTGGTGACT
GGATAAGCCCAGAGGTGACCCAGGTGGGGAAGGGACAGCTCAGGGGCTGAGTGAGGGGATGACCGAAGGA
CCAGCGCTCTGCCCTCCAGGAGCTCGTGGGCCAGGCGGGAGGAAGGCAAAATTTGCTTGCCCTGAGCCAG
AGGGAAGTGGGCCTAGAGCTAGGGGTCCCAATGCCAGGCCAGGCCCATCAGCTGAGATGCCAGAGGGGGA
CAGGGGAGTTGGGGGCAGGCCTCTGCTCTTTCCCAGGGTCCCCAGCACGCCCCGCCTTCTCCCCGACCAC
AGCCTTCTACCTGGAGTCACCTTGGCCCCACCTGGAAGCCAATTAAGCCCCTCGTTGCAGCAGTGAGGAT
TAATATGATTAATAACGCCCCCAATCTCCGAGGTGCTGATTCAGCCGGGAGCTTAGGGAGGGGAGGTCAC
TTCATAAGGGCTTGGGGGGGGAGTTGGAGCCACGAGTCGTCCAGCCGGAGCCCCGTGTGGCTGAGCTCCG
GCCTCAGAAGCATCCCCGGGTTCGCGCCGCCGGGGATCCTCTAGAGTCGAGCTCAAGCTTCGAATTCTGC
AGTCGACGGTACCGCGGGCCCGGGATCCACCGGTCGCCACCATGGCCTCCTCCGAGAACGTCATCACCGA
GTTCATGCGCTTCAAGGTGCGCATGGAGGGCACCGTGAACGGCCACGAGTTCGAGATCGAGGGCGAGGGC
GAGGGCCGCCCCTACGAGGGCCACAACACCGTGAAGCTGAAGGTGACCAAGGGCGGCCCCCTGCCCTTCG
CCTGGGACATCCTGTCCCCCCAGTTCCAGTACGGCTCCAAGGTGTACGTGAAGCACCCCGCCGACATCCC
CGACTACAAGAAGCTGTCCTTCCCCGAGGGCTTCAAGTGGGAGCGCGTGATGAACTTCGAGGACGGCGGC
GTGGCGACCGTGACCCAGGACTCCTCCCTGCAGGACGGCTGCTTCATCTACAAGGTGAAGTTCATCGGCG
TGAACTTCCCCTCCGACGGCCCCGTGATGCAGAAGAAGACCATGGGCTGGGAGGCCTCCACCGAGCGCCT
GTACCCCCGCGACGGCGTGCTGAAGGGCGAGACCCACAAGGCCCTGAAGCTGAAGGACGGCGGCCACTAC
CTGGTGGAGTTCAAGTCCATCTACATGGCCAAGAAGCCCGTGCAGCTGCCCGGCTACTACTACGTGGACG
CCAAGCTGGACATCACCTCCCACAACGAGGACTACACCATCGTGGAGCAGTACGAGCGCACCGAGGGCCG
CCACCACCTGTTCCTGTAGCGGCCGCACTCCTCAGGTGCAGGCTGCCTATCAGAAGGTGGTGGCTGGTGT
GGCCAATGCCCTGGCTCACAAATACCACTGAGATCTTTTTCCCTCTGCCAAAAATTATGGGGACATCATG
AAGCCCCTTGAGCATCTGACTTCTGGCTAATAAAGGAAATTTATTTTCATTGCAATAGTGTGTTGGAATT
TTTTGTGTCTCTCACTCGGAAGGACATATGGGAGGGCAAATCATTTAAAACATCAGAATGAGTATTTGGT
TTAGAGTTTGGCAACATATGCCATATGCTGGCTGCCATGAACAAAGGTGGCTATAAAGAGGTCATCAGTA
TATGAAACAGCCCCCTGCTGTCCATTCCTTATTCCATAGAAAAGCCTTGACTTGAGGTTAGATTTTTTTT
ATATTTTGTTTTGTGTTATTTTTTTCTTTAACATCCCTAAAATTTTCCTTACATGTTTTACTAGCCAGAT
TTTTCCTCCTCTCCTGACTACTCCCAGTCATAGCTGTCCCTCTTCTCTTATGAAGATCCCTCGACCTGCA
GCCCAAGCTTGGCGTAATCATGGTCATAGCTGTTTCCTGTGTGAAATTGTTATCCGCTCACAATTCCACA
CAACATACGAGCCGGAAGCATAAAGTGTAAAGCCTGGGGTGCCTAATGAGTGAGCTAACTCACATTAATT
GCGTTGCGCTCACTGCCCGCTTTCCAGTCGGGAAACCTGTCGTGCCAGCGGATCCGCATCTCAATTAGTC
AGCAACCATAGTCCCGCCCCTAACTCCGCCCATCCCGCCCCTAACTCCGCCCAGTTCCGCCCATTCTCCG
CCCCATGGCTGACTAATTTTTTTTATTTATGCAGAGGCCGAGGCCGCCTCGGCCTCTGAGCTATTCCAGA
AGTAGTGAGGAGGCTTTTTTGGAGGCCTAGGCTTTTGCAAAAAGCTAACTTGTTTATTGCAGCTTATAAT
GGTTACAAATAAAGCAATAGCATCACAAATTTCACAAATAAAGCATTTTTTTCACTGCATTCTAGTTGTG
GTTTGTCCAAACTCATCAATGTATCTTATCATGTCTGGATCCGCTGCATTAATGAATCGGCCAACGCGCG
GGGAGAGGCGGTTTGCGTATTGGGCGCTCTTCCGCTTCCTCGCTCACTGACTCGCTGCGCTCGGTCGTTC
GGCTGCGGCGAGCGGTATCAGCTCACTCAAAGGCGGTAATACGGTTATCCACAGAATCAGGGGATAACGC
AGGAAAGAACATGTGAGCAAAAGGCCAGCAAAAGGCCAGGAACCGTAAAAAGGCCGCGTTGCTGGCGTTT
TTCCATAGGCTCCGCCCCCCTGACGAGCATCACAAAAATCGACGCTCAAGTCAGAGGTGGCGAAACCCGA
CAGGACTATAAAGATACCAGGCGTTTCCCCCTGGAAGCTCCCTCGTGCGCTCTCCTGTTCCGACCCTGCC
GCTTACCGGATACCTGTCCGCCTTTCTCCCTTCGGGAAGCGTGGCGCTTTCTCAATGCTCACGCTGTAGG
TATCTCAGTTCGGTGTAGGTCGTTCGCTCCAAGCTGGGCTGTGTGCACGAACCCCCCGTTCAGCCCGACC
GCTGCGCCTTATCCGGTAACTATCGTCTTGAGTCCAACCCGGTAAGACACGACTTATCGCCACTGGCAGC
AGCCACTGGTAACAGGATTAGCAGAGCGAGGTATGTAGGCGGTGCTACAGAGTTCTTGAAGTGGTGGCCT
AACTACGGCTACACTAGAAGGACAGTATTTGGTATCTGCGCTCTGCTGAAGCCAGTTACCTTCGGAAAAA
GAGTTGGTAGCTCTTGATCCGGCAAACAAACCACCGCTGGTAGCGGTGGTTTTTTTGTTTGCAAGCAGCA
GATTACGCGCAGAAAAAAAGGATCTCAAGAAGATCCTTTGATCTTTTCTACGGGGTCTGACGCTCAGTGG
AACGAAAACTCACGTTAAGGGATTTTGGTCATGAGATTATCAAAAAGGATCTTCACCTAGATCCTTTTAA
ATTAAAAATGAAGTTTTAAATCAATCTAAAGTATATATGAGTAAACTTGGTCTGACAGTTACCAATGCTT
AATCAGTGAGGCACCTATCTCAGCGATCTGTCTATTTCGTTCATCCATAGTTGCCTGACTCCCCGTCGTG
TAGATAACTACGATACGGGAGGGCTTACCATCTGGCCCCAGTGCTGCAATGATACCGCGAGACCCACGCT
CACCGGCTCCAGATTTATCAGCAATAAACCAGCCAGCCGGAAGGGCCGAGCGCAGAAGTGGTCCTGCAAC
TTTATCCGCCTCCATCCAGTCTATTAATTGTTGCCGGGAAGCTAGAGTAAGTAGTTCGCCAGTTAATAGT
TTGCGCAACGTTGTTGCCATTGCTACAGGCATCGTGGTGTCACGCTCGTCGTTTGGTATGGCTTCATTCA
GCTCCGGTTCCCAACGATCAAGGCGAGTTACATGATCCCCCATGTTGTGCAAAAAAGCGGTTAGCTCCTT
CGGTCCTCCGATCGTTGTCAGAAGTAAGTTGGCCGCAGTGTTATCACTCATGGTTATGGCAGCACTGCAT
AATTCTCTTACTGTCATGCCATCCGTAAGATGCTTTTCTGTGACTGGTGAGTACTCAACCAAGTCATTCT
GAGAATAGTGTATGCGGCGACCGAGTTGCTCTTGCCCGGCGTCAATACGGGATAATACCGCGCCACATAG
CAGAACTTTAAAAGTGCTCATCATTGGAAAACGTTCTTCGGGGCGAAAACTCTCAAGGATCTTACCGCTG
TTGAGATCCAGTTCGATGTAACCCACTCGTGCACCCAACTGATCTTCAGCATCTTTTACTTTCACCAGCG
TTTCTGGGTGAGCAAAAACAGGAAGGCAAAATGCCGCAAAAAAGGGAATAAGGGCGACACGGAAATGTTG
AATACTCATACTCTTCCTTTTTCAATATTATTGAAGCATTTATCAGGGTTATTGTCTCATGAGCGGATAC
ATATTTGAATGTATTTAGAAAAATAAACAAATAGGGGTTCCGCGCACATTTCCCCGAAAAGTGCCACCTG
Features (pLannotate 1.2.2; 17 found; start..end, strand, type, name):
      4..22      +  enhancer       CMV enhancer (fragment): human cytomegalovirus immediate early enhancer
   2270..2290    +  misc_feature   MCS (fragment): pUC18/19 multiple cloning site
   2287..2338    +  misc_feature   MCS: multiple cloning site
   2352..3029    +  CDS            DsRed2: improved tetrameric variant of DsRed fluorescent protein mammalian codon-optimized
   3037..3108    +  CDS            HBB (fragment): HBB_PONPY - Experimental evidence at transcript level: Swiss-Prot protein existence level 2. Involved in oxygen transport from the lung to the various peripheral tissues. From Pongo pygmaeus (Bornean orangutan).
   3179..3234    +  polyA_signal   β-globin poly(A) signal: rabbit β-globin polyadenylation signal (Gil and Proudfoot, 1987)
   3617..3633    -  protein_bind   lac operator: The lac repressor binds to the lac operator to inhibit transcription in E. coli. This inhibition can be relieved by adding lactose or isopropyl-β-D-thiogalactopyranoside (IPTG). lac repressor encoded by lacI
   3641..3671    -  promoter       lac promoter: promoter for the E. coli lac operon
   3686..3707    -  protein_bind   CAP binding site: CAP binding activates transcription in the presence of cAMP. E. coli catabolite activator protein
   3720..3759    -  CDS            lacI (fragment): lac repressor; lacI; The lac repressor binds to the lac operator to inhibit transcription in E. coli. This inhibition can be relieved by adding lactose or isopropyl-β-D-thiogalactopyranoside (IPTG).
   3766..3788    +  promoter       SV40 promoter (fragment): SV40 enhancer and early promoter
   3812..3947    +  rep_origin     SV40 ori: SV40 origin of replication
   3967..4101    +  polyA_signal   SV40 poly(A) signal: SV40 polyadenylation signal
   4103..4157    -  CDS            lacI (fragment): lac repressor; lacI; The lac repressor binds to the lac operator to inhibit transcription in E. coli. This inhibition can be relieved by adding lactose or isopropyl-β-D-thiogalactopyranoside (IPTG).
   4340..4928    -  rep_origin     ori: high-copy-number ColE1/pMB1/pBR322/pUC origin of replication
   5099..5959    -  CDS            AmpR: β-lactamase; bla; confers resistance to ampicillin, carbenicillin, and related antibiotics
   5960..6064    -  promoter       AmpR promoter: bla
