[The description below was written by a language model from this plasmid's Addgene catalogue record and pLannotate feature annotations shown in this document.]
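Description:
pRho-DsRed is a mammalian expression plasmid built on the pCAGEN backbone, in which a roughly 2.2 kb bovine (Bos taurus) rhodopsin promoter fragment drives the red fluorescent protein DsRed2. Only a tiny remnant of the CMV enhancer is annotated at the start of the 6,090 nt sequence. This is consistent with the backbone's original promoter region having been replaced by the rhodopsin fragment, which was cloned between a destroyed SpeI site and a retained NotI site. The promoter itself is not annotated in the feature table, but it evidently occupies the unannotated stretch between the CMV enhancer remnant and the multiple cloning site. Although the catalogue lists DsRed2 as a "tag", the insert is a promoter rather than a coding sequence, so DsRed2 acts here as a stand-alone transcriptional reporter.

Downstream of the polylinker lies the mammalian codon-optimised DsRed2 coding sequence. It is followed by a β-globin gene fragment and the rabbit β-globin polyadenylation signal, which provide transcript 3′ end processing. The backbone also carries an SV40 origin of replication and SV40 poly(A) signal, along with vestigial lac promoter/operator and lacI fragments that have no evident role in the design. In E. coli the plasmid is maintained by a high-copy ColE1/pUC-type origin and selected with ampicillin through the β-lactamase gene and its own promoter. No mammalian selection marker is annotated.

According to the depositor, the rhodopsin promoter is specific for photoreceptor cells in the retina, so the construct labels these cells with red fluorescence. The associated publication concerns electroporation of the rodent retina in vivo and in vitro, which suggests the plasmid serves as a cell-type-specific reporter delivered as naked DNA rather than by a viral vector.
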