Addgene plasmid #11156: pRho-DsRed
Depositing lab: Connie Cepko. Publication: Electroporation and RNA interference in the rodent retina in vivo and in vitro. Matsuda T, Cepko CL. Proc Natl Acad Sci U S A. 2004 Jan 6. 101(1):16-22. 10.1073/pnas.2235688100 PubMed 14603031.
Backbone
  Vector backbone: pCAGEN
  Backbone size w/o insert (bp): 3086
  Vector type: Mammalian Expression
Growth in bacteria
  Bacterial resistance: Ampicillin, 100 μg/mL
  Growth temperature: 37°C
  Growth strain: DH5alpha
  Copy number: High Copy
Gene/Insert
  Gene/Insert name: rhodopsin promoter (alt names: Bos taurus Rho; Rho promoter)
  Species: B. taurus (bovine)
  Insert size (bp): 2239
  Entrez Gene: RHO
  Tag / fusion protein: DsRed2 (C terminal on backbone)
  Cloning method: Restriction Enzyme; 5′ cloning site SpeI (destroyed during cloning); 3′ cloning site NotI (not destroyed)
  Sequencing primers: 5′ n/a; 3′ DsRed-R
Resource information
  A portion of this plasmid was derived from a plasmid made by: The bovine rhodopsin promoter was from -2174-lacZ (Zack et al., Neuron 6, 187-199 (1991)) obtained from Dr. D. Zack (Johns Hopkins University).
Terms and licenses: Academic/Nonprofit Terms; Industry Terms: Not Available to Industry
Depositor comments: The rhodopsin promoter is specific for photoreceptor cells in the retina.
How to cite: pRho-DsRed was a gift from Connie Cepko (Addgene plasmid # 11156 ; http://n2t.net/addgene:11156 ; RRID:Addgene_11156)
