>Addgene plasmid #11156 | pRho-DsRed | addgene partial sequence | sequence record 18147 | Bglob-pA-R 5'-ttttggcagagggaaaaaga-3'
CAGCCACCACCTTCTGATAGGCAGCCTGCACCTGAGGAGTGCGGCCGCTACAGGAACAGGTGGTGGCGGC
CCTCGGTGCGCTCGTACTGCTCCACGATGGTGTAGTCCTCGTTGTGGGAGGTGATGTCCAGCTTGGCGTC
CACGTAGTAGTAGCCGGGCAGCTGCACGGGCTTCTTGGCCATGTAGATGGACTTGAACTCCACCAGGTAG
TGGCCGCCGTCCTTCAGCTTCAGGGCCTTGTGGGTCTCGCCCTTCAGCACGCCGTCGCGGGGGTACAGGC
GCTCGGTGGAGGCCTCCCAGCCCATGGTCTTCTTCTGCATCACGGGGCCGTCGGAGGGGAAGTTCACGCC
GATGAACTTCACCTTGTAGATGAAGCAGCCGTCCTGCAGGGAGGAGTCCTGGGTCACGGTCGCCACGCCG
CCGTCCTCGAAGTTCATCACGCGCTCCCACTTGAAGCCCTCGGGGAAGGACAGCTTCTTGTAGTCGGGGA
TGTCGGCGGGGTGCTTCACGTACACCTTGGAGCCGTACTGGAACTGGGGGGACAGGATGTCCCAGGCGAA
GGGCAGGGGGCCGCCCTTGGTCACCTTCAGCTTCACGGTGTTGTGGCCCTCGTAGGGGCGGCCCTCGCCC
TCGCCCTCGATCTCGAACTCGTGGCCGTTCACGGTGCCCTCCATGCGCACCTTGAAGCGCATGAACTCGG
TGATGACGTTCTCGGAGGAGGCCATGGTGGCGACCGGTGGATCCCGGGCCCGCGGTACCGTCGACTGCAG
AATTCGAAGCTTGAGCTCGACTCTAGAGGATCCCCGGCGGCGCG
